>Addgene plasmid #179380 | pTSB-FICAT_Payload-Esp3I | addgene full sequence | sequence record 355024 | Addgene NGS Result
AGCCACTGGTAACAGGATTAGCAGAGCGAGGTATGTAGGCGGTGCTACAGAGTTCTTGAAGTGGTGGCCT
AACTACGGCTACACTAGAAGAACAGTATTTGGTATCTGCGCTCTGCTGAAGCCAGTTACCTTCGGAAAAA
GAGTTGGTAGCTCTTGATCCGGCAAACAAACCACCGCTGGTAGCGGTGGTTTTTTTGTTTGCAAGCAGCA
GATTACGCGCAGAAAAAAAGGATCTCAAGAAGATCCTTTGATCTTTTCTACGGGGTCTGACGCTCAGTGG
AACGAAAACTCACGTTAAGGGATTTTGGTCATGAGATTATCAAAAAGGATCTTCACCTAGATCCTTTTAA
ATTAAAAATGAAGTTTTAAATCAATCTAAAGTATATATGAGTAAACTTGGTCTGACAGTTACCAATGCTT
AATCAGTGAGGCACCTATCTCAGCGATCTGTCTATTTCGTTCATCCATAGTTGCCTGACTCCCCGTCGTG
TAGATAACTACGATACGGGAGGGCTTACCATCTGGCCCCAGTGCTGCAATGATACCGCGAGACCCACGCT
CACCGGCTCCAGATTTATCAGCAATAAACCAGCCAGCCGGAAGGGCCGAGCGCAGAAGTGGTCCTGCAAC
TTTATCCGCCTCCATCCAGTCTATTAATTGTTGCCGGGAAGCTAGAGTAAGTAGTTCGCCAGTTAATAGT
TTGCGCAACGTTGTTGCCATTGCTACAGGCATCGTGGTGTCACGCTCGTCGTTTGGTATGGCTTCATTCA
GCTCCGGTTCCCAACGATCAAGGCGAGTTACATGATCCCCCATGTTGTGCAAAAAAGCGGTTAGCTCCTT
CGGTCCTCCGATCGTTGTCAGAAGTAAGTTGGCCGCAGTGTTATCACTCATGGTTATGGCAGCACTGCAT
AATTCTCTTACTGTCATGCCATCCGTAAGATGCTTTTCTGTGACTGGTGAGTACTCAACCAAGTCATTCT
GAGAATAGTGTATGCGGCGACCGAGTTGCTCTTGCCCGGCGTCAATACGGGATAATACCGCGCCACATAG
CAGAACTTTAAAAGTGCTCATCATTGGAAAACGTTCTTCGGGGCGAAAACTCTCAAGGATCTTACCGCTG
TTGAGATCCAGTTCGATGTAACCCACTCGTGCACCCAACTGATCTTCAGCATCTTTTACTTTCACCAGCG
TTTCTGGGTGAGCAAAAACAGGAAGGCAAAATGCCGCAAAAAAGGGAATAAGGGCGACACGGAAATGTTG
AATACTCATACTCTTCCTTTTTCAATATTATTGAAGCATTTATCAGGGTTATTGTCTCATGAGCGGATAC
ATATTTGAATGTATTTAGAAAAATAAACAAATAGGGGTTCCGCGCACATTTCCCCGAAAAGTGCCACCTA
AATTGTAAGCGTTAATATTTTGTTAAAATTCGCGTTAAATTTTTGTTAAATCAGCTCATTTTTTAACCAA
TAGGCCGAAATCGGCAAAATCCCTTATAAATCAAAAGAATAGACCGAGATAGGGT
[37 nt withheld, positions 1526-1562]
AAAGAACGTGGACTCCAACGTCAAAGG
[49 nt withheld, positions 1590-1638]
T
[91 nt withheld, positions 1640-1730]
G
[124 nt withheld, positions 1732-1855]
CCCATTCGCCATTCAGGCTGCGCAACTGTTGGGAAGGGCGATCGGTGCGGGCCTCTTCGCTATTACGCCA
GCTGGCGAAAGGGGGATGTGCTGCAAGGCGATTAAGTTGGGTAACGCCAGGGTTTTCCCAGTCACGACGT
TGTAAAACGACGGCCAGTGAGCGCGCCTCGTTCATTCACGTTTTTGAACCCGTGGAGGACGGGCAGACTC
GCGGTGCAAATGTGTTTTACAGCGTGATGGAGCAGATGAAGATGCTCGACACGCTGCAGAACACGCAGCT
AGATTAACCCTAGAAAGATAATCATATTGTGACGTACGTTAAAGATAATCATGTGTAAAATTGACGCATG
TGTTTTATCGGTCTGTATATCGAGGTTTATTTATTAATTTGAATAGATATTAAGTTTTATTATATTTACA
CTTACATACTAATAATAAATTCAACAAACAATTTATTTATGTTTATTTATTTATTAAAAAAAACAAAAAC
TCAAAATTTCTTCTATAAAGTAACAAAACTTTTATGAGGGACAGCCCCCCCCCAAAGCCCCCAGGGATGT
AATTACGTCCCTCCCCCGCTAGGGGGCAGCAGCGAGCCGCCCGGGGCTCCGCTCCGGTCCGGCGCTCCCC
CCGCATCCCCGAGCCGGCAGCGTGCGGGGACAGCCCGGGCACGGGGAAGGTGGCACGGGATCGCTTTCCT
CTGAACGCTTCTCGCTGCTCTTTGAGCCTGCAGACACCTGGGGGGATACGGGGAAAAGGCCTCCTCGGCC
ACTAGTTATGCGAGACGATGGTGAGCAAGGGCGAGGAGCTGTTCACCGGGGTGGTGCCCATCCTGGTCGA
GCTGGACGGCGACGTAAACGGCCACAAGTTCAGCGTGTCCGGCGAGGGCGAGGGCGATGCCACCTACGGC
AAGCTGACCCTGAAGCTGATCTGCACCACCGGCAAGCTGCCCGTGCCCTGGCCCACCCTCGTGACCACCC
TGGGCTACGGCCTGCAGTGCTTCGCCCGCTACCCCGACCACATGAAGCAGCACGACTTCTTCAAGTCCGC
CATGCCCGAAGGCTACGTCCAGGAGCGCACCATCTTCTTCAAGGACGACGGCAACTACAAGACCCGCGCC
GAGGTGAAGTTCGAGGGCGACACCCTGGTGAACCGCATCGAGCTGAAGGGCATCGACTTCAAGGAGGACG
GCAACATCCTGGGGCACAAGCTGGAGTACAACTACAACAGCCACAACGTCTATATCACCGCCGACAAGCA
GAAGAACGGCATCAAGGCCAACTTCAAGATCCGCCACAACATCGAGCGTCTCCTAACGGGCCCATTGGTA
TGGCTTTTTCCCCGTATCCCCCCAGGTGTCTGCAGGCTCAAAGAGCAGCGAGAAGCGTTCAGAGGAAAGC
GATCCCGTGCCACCTTCCCCGTGCCCGGGCTGTCCCCGCACGCTGCCGGCTCGGGGATGCGGGGGGAGCG
CCGGACCGGAGCGGAGCCCCGGGCGGCTCGCTGCTGCCCCCTAGCGGGGGAGGGACGTAATTACATCCCT
GGGGGCTTTGGGGGGGGGCTGTCCCTGATATCTATAACAAGAAAATATATATATAATAAGTTATCACGTA
AGTAGAACATGAAATAACAATATAATTATCGTATGAGTTAAATCTTAAAAGTCACGTAAAAGATAATCAT
GCGTCATTTTGACTCACGCGGTCGTTATAGTTCAAAATCAGTGACACTTACCGCATTGACAAGCACGCCT
CACGGGAGCTCCAAGCGGCGACTGAGATGTCCTAAATGCACAGCGACGGATTCGCGCTATTTAGAAAGAG
AGAGCAATATTTCAAGAATGCATGCGTCAATTTTACGCAGACTATCTTTCTAGGGTTAATCTAGCTGCAT
CAGGATCATATCGTCGGGTCTTTTTTCCGGCTCAGTCATCGCCCAAGCTGGCGCTATCTGGGCATCGGGG
AGGAAGAAGCCCGTGCCTTTTCCCGCGAGGTTGAAGCGGCATGGAAAGAGTTTGCCGAGGATGACTGCTG
CTGCATTGACGTTGAGCGAAAACGCACGTTTACCATGATGATTCGGGAAGGTGTGGCCATGCACGCCTTT
AACGGTGAACTGTTCGTTCAGGCCACCTGGGATACCAGTTCGTCGCGGCTTTTCCGGACACAGTTCCGGA
TGGTCAGCCCGAAGCGCATCAGCAACCCGAACAATACCGGCGACAGCCGGAACTGCCGTGCCGGTGTGCA
GATTAATGACAGCGGTGCGGCGCTGGGATATTACGTCAGCGAGGACGGGTATCCTGGCTGGATGCCGCAG
AAATGGACATGGATACCCCGTGAGTTACCCGGCGGGCGCGCTTGGCGTAATCATGGTCATAGCTGTTTCC
TGTGTGAAATTGTTATCCGCTCACAATTCCACACAACATACGAGCCGGAAGCATAAAGTGTAAAGCCTGG
GGTGCCTAATGAGTGAGCTAACTCACATTAATTGCGTTGCGCTCACTGCCCGCTTTCCAGTCGGGAAACC
TGTCGTGCCAGCTGCATTAATGAATCGGCCAACGCGCGGGGAGAGGCGGTTTGCGTATTGGGCGCTCTTC
CGCTTCCTCGCTCACTGACTCGCTGCGCTCGGTCGTTCGGCTGCGGCGAGCGGTATCAGCTCACTCAAAG
GCGGTAATACGGTTATCCACAGAATCAGGGGATAACGCAGGAAAGAACATGTGAGCAAAAGGCCAGCAAA
AGGCCAGGAACCGTAAAAAGGCCGCGTTGCTGGCGTTTTTCCATAGGCTCCGCCCCCCTGACGAGCATCA
CAAAAATCGACGCTCAAGTCAGAGGTGGCGAAACCCGACAGGACTATAAAGATACCAGGCGTTTCCCCCT
GGAAGCTCCCTCGTGCGCTCTCCTGTTCCGACCCTGCCGCTTACCGGATACCTGTCCGCCTTTCTCCCTT
CGGGAAGCGTGGCGCTTTCTCATAGCTCACGCTGTAGGTATCTCAGTTCGGTGTAGGTCGTTCGCTCCAA
GCTGGGCTGTGTGCACGAACCCCCCGTTCAGCCCGACCGCTGCGCCTTATCCGGTAACTATCGTCTTGAG
TCCAACCCGGTAAGACACGACTTATCGCCACTGGCAGC
Features (pLannotate 1.2.2; 12 found; start..end, strand, type, name):
    409..1269    -  CDS            AmpR: β-lactamase; bla; confers resistance to ampicillin, carbenicillin, and related antibiotics
   1270..1374    -  promoter       AmpR promoter: bla
   1427..1855    -  rep_origin     f1 ori (sequence partly withheld): f1 bacteriophage origin of replication; arrow indicates direction of (+) strand synthesis
   1860..2015    -  CDS            lacZα (fragment): LacZα fragment of β-galactosidase; lacZ fragment
   2017..2136    +  CDS            B (fragment): PORTL_LAMBD - Experimental evidence at protein level: Swiss-Prot protein existence level 1. Forms the portal vertex of the capsid (PubMed:6228056, PubMed:6232391). This portal plays critical roles in head assembly, genome packaging, neck/tail attachment, and genome ejection (Probable). The portal protein multimerizes as a single ring-shaped homododecamer arranged around a central channel (PubMed:6232391). Binds to the terminase subunits to form the packaging machine (PubMed:7799432). From Escherichia phage lambda (Bacteriophage lambda).
   2643..3161    +  CDS            VN173: N-terminal fragment of mVenus for use in bimolecular fluorescence complementation (BiFC) (Kodama and Hu, 2010)
   3740..4207    +  CDS            B (fragment): PORTL_LAMBD - Experimental evidence at protein level: Swiss-Prot protein existence level 1. Forms the portal vertex of the capsid (PubMed:6228056, PubMed:6232391). This portal plays critical roles in head assembly, genome packaging, neck/tail attachment, and genome ejection (Probable). The portal protein multimerizes as a single ring-shaped homododecamer arranged around a central channel (PubMed:6232391). Binds to the terminase subunits to form the packaging machine (PubMed:7799432). From Escherichia phage lambda (Bacteriophage lambda).
   4245..4261    -  protein_bind   lac operator: The lac repressor binds to the lac operator to inhibit transcription in E. coli. This inhibition can be relieved by adding lactose or isopropyl-β-D-thiogalactopyranoside (IPTG). lac repressor encoded by lacI
   4269..4299    -  promoter       lac promoter: promoter for the E. coli lac operon
   4314..4335    -  protein_bind   CAP binding site: CAP binding activates transcription in the presence of cAMP. E. coli catabolite activator protein
   4348..4440    -  CDS            lacI (fragment): lac repressor; lacI; The lac repressor binds to the lac operator to inhibit transcription in E. coli. This inhibition can be relieved by adding lactose or isopropyl-β-D-thiogalactopyranoside (IPTG).
   4623..238     -  rep_origin     ori (across the origin): high-copy-number ColE1/pMB1/pBR322/pUC origin of replication
