[The description below was written by a language model from this plasmid's Addgene catalogue record and pLannotate feature annotations shown in this document.]
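Description:
pTSB-FICAT_Payload-Esp3I is an empty piggyBac transposon donor backbone, catalogued as a mammalian expression vector and derived from PB512. The depositor removed the original multiple cloning site and the EF1a-RFP cassette and replaced them with Esp3I sites. Because Esp3I is a type IIS enzyme, any transgene of interest can be dropped in by Golden Gate assembly. The plasmid carries no insert of its own, and with the EF1a cassette removed the record does not describe any mammalian promoter or polyadenylation signal. Regulatory elements would presumably need to arrive with the cloned payload.

In bacteria it is maintained from a high-copy ColE1/pUC-type origin and selected with ampicillin through the β-lactamase gene and its native promoter. An f1 phage origin and remnants of a lac cloning region (lac promoter, operator, CAP site, and lacZα and lacI fragments) are also annotated, as is typical of pUC-style backbones. The automated feature table does not call the piggyBac terminal repeats or the Esp3I sites, so their positions cannot be read from it. Between the lac remnants it instead reports two fragments matching the phage lambda portal protein gene and a segment resembling the N-terminal portion of mVenus. The record does not explain these. They may be stuffer or placeholder sequence, but that is an inference.

The intended use is as the payload component of the FiCAT (find and cut-and-transfer) system for mammalian genome engineering. A transgene cloned into the transposon is mobilised for targeted insertion into the genome. The transposase and targeting components are not encoded on this plasmid and must be supplied separately.
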