Addgene plasmid #179380: pTSB-FICAT_Payload-Esp3I
Purpose: (Empty Backbone) Transposon vector prepared for Esp3I golden gate cloning of Transgene
Depositing lab: Marc Güell. Depositing organization: Universitat Pompeu Fabra. Publication: Find and cut-and-transfer (FiCAT) mammalian genome engineering. Pallares-Masmitja M, Ivancic D, Mir-Pedrol J, Jaraba-Wallace J, Tagliani T, Oliva B, Rahmeh A, Sanchez-Mejias A, Guell M. Nat Commun. 2021 Dec 3;12(1):7071. doi: 10.1038/s41467-021-27183-x. PubMed 34862378.
Backbone
  Vector backbone: PB512
  Backbone size (bp): 4972
  Modifications to backbone: Removed mcs, EF1a RFP to include Esp3I restriction sites for cloning of any desired gene for targeted delivery
  Vector type: Mammalian Expression
Growth in bacteria
  Bacterial resistance: Ampicillin, 100 μg/mL
  Growth temperature: 30°C
  Growth strain: NEB Stable
  Copy number: High Copy
Gene/Insert
  Cloning method: Restriction Enzyme
Terms and licenses: Academic/Nonprofit Terms; Industry Terms: Not Available to Industry
Depositor comments: Golden gate piggyback transposon backbone to clone transgene for targeted transgene insertion.
How to cite: pTSB-FICAT_Payload-Esp3I was a gift from Marc Güell (Addgene plasmid # 179380 ; http://n2t.net/addgene:179380 ; RRID:Addgene_179380)
